>Addgene plasmid #122035 | pAC1-V16-hGDNF | addgene full sequence | sequence record 234912 | Addgene NGS Result
TCTCTATCACTGATAGGGAGTGGTAAACTCGACTTTCACTTTTCTCTATCACTGATAGGGAGTGGTAAAC
TCGACTTTCACTTTTCTCTATCACTGATAGGGAGTGGTAAACTCGACTTTCACTTTTCTCTATCACTGAT
AGGGAGTGGTAAACTCGACTTTCACTTTTCTCTATCACTGATAGGGAGTGGTAAACTCGACTTTCACTTT
TCTCTATCACTGATAGGGAGTGGTAAACTCGACTTTCACTTTTCTCTATCACTGATAGGGAGTGGTAAAC
TCGACTTTCACTTTTCTCTATCACTGATAGGGAGTGGTAAACTCGACCTATATAAGCAGAGCTCGTTTAG
TGAACCGTCAGATCGCCTGGAGACGCCATCCACGCTGTTTTGACCTCCATAGAAGACACCGGGACCGATC
CAGCCTCCGCGGCCCCGAATTCTGCAGTCGACGGTACCGCGGGCCCGGGATCCACTAGTTCTAGCCTCGA
GAATTAGCTTCGCCACCATGAAGTTATGGGATGTCGTGGCTGTCTGCCTGGTGCTGCTCCACACCGCGTC
CGCCTTCCCGCTGCCCGCCGGTAAGAGGCCTCCCGAGGCGCCCGCCGAAGACCGCTCCCTCGGCCGCCGC
CGCGCGCCCTTCGCGCTGAGCAGTGACTCAAATATGCCAGAGGATTATCCTGATCAGTTCGATGATGTCA
TGGATTTTATTCAAGCCACCATTAAAAGACTGAAAAGGTCACCAGATAAACAAATGGCAGTGCTTCCTAG
AAGAGAGCGGAATCGGCAGGCTGCAGCTGCCAACCCAGAGAATTCCAGAGGAAAAGGTCGGAGAGGCCAG
AGGGGCAAAAACCGGGGTTGTGTCTTAACTGCAATACATTTAAATGTCACTGACTTGGGTCTGGGCTATG
AAACCAAGGAGGAACTGATTTTTAGGTACTGCAGCGGCTCTTGCGATGCAGCTGAGACAACGTACGACAA
AATATTGAAAAACTTATCCAGAAATAGAAGGCTGGTGAGTGACAAAGTAGGGCAGGCATGTTGCAGACCC
ATCGCCTTTGATGATGACCTGTCGTTTTTAGATGATAACCTGGTTTACCATATTCTAAGAAAGCATTCCG
CTAAAAGGTGTGGATGTATCTGAGGATCAATTCACGCGTGGTACCTCTAGAGTCGACCCGGGCGGCCGCG
ACTCTAGCTAGAGGATCTTTGTGAAGGAACCTTACTTCTGTGGTGTGACATAATTGGACAAACTACCTAC
AGAGATTTAAAGCTCTAAGGTAAATATAAAATTTTTAAGTGTATAATGTGTTAAACTACTGATTCTAATT
GTTTGTGTATTTTAGATTCCAACCTATGGAACTGATGAATGGGAGCAGTGGTGGAATGCCTTTAATGAGG
AAAACCTGTTTTGCTCAGAAGAAATGCCATCTAGTGATGATGAGGCTACTGCTGACTCTCAACATTCTAC
TCCTCCAAAAAAGAAGAGAAAGGTAGAAGACCCCAAGGACTTTCCTTCAGAATTGCTAAGTTTTTTGAGT
CATGCTGTGTTTAGTAATAGAACTCTTGCTTGCTTTGCTATTTACACCACAAAGGAAAAAGCTGCACTGC
TATACAAGAAAATTATGGAAAAATATTCTGTAACCTTTATAAGTAGGCATAACAGTTATAATCATAACAT
ACTGTTTTTTCTTACTCCACACAGGCATAGAGTGTCTGCTATTAATAACTATGCTCAAAAATTGTGTACC
TTTAGCTTTTTAATTTGTAAAGGGGTTAATAAGGAATATTTGATGTATAGTGCCTTGACTAGAGATCATA
ATCAGCCATACCACATTTGTAGAGGTTTTACTTGCTTTAAAAAACCTCCCACACCTCCCCCTGAACCTGA
AACATAAAATGAATGCAATTGTTGTTGTTAACTTGTTTATTGCAGCTTATAATGGTTACAAATAAAGCAA
TAGCATCACAAATTTCACAAATAAAGCATTTTTTTCACTGCATTCTAGTTGTGGTTTGTCCAAACTCATC
AATGTATCTTATCATGTCTGGATCGAAGATCTGAGGAACCCCTAGTGATGGAGTTGGCCACTCCCTCTCT
GCAGCCTGCATTAATGAATCGGCCAACGCGCGGGGAGAGGCGGTTTGCGTATTGGGCGCTCTTCCGCTTC
CTCGCTCACTGACTCGCTGCGCTCGGTCGTTCGGCTGCGGCGAGCGGTATCAGCTCACTCAAAGGCGGTA
ATACGGTTATCCACAGAATCAGGGGATAACGCAGGAAAGAACATGTGAGCAAAAGGCCAGCAAAAGGCCA
GGAACCGTAAAAAGGCCGCGTTGCTGGCGTTTTTCCATAGGCTCCGCCCCCCTGACGAGCATCACAAAAA
TCGACGCTCAAGTCAGAGGTGGCGAAACCCGACAGGACTATAAAGATACCAGGCGTTTCCCCCTGGAAGC
TCCCTCGTGCGCTCTCCTGTTCCGACCCTGCCGCTTACCGGATACCTGTCCGCCTTTCTCCCTTCGGGAA
GCGTGGCGCTTTCTCATAGCTCACGCTGTAGGTATCTCAGTTCGGTGTAGGTCGTTCGCTCCAAGCTGGG
CTGTGTGCACGAACCCCCCGTTCAGCCCGACCGCTGCGCCTTATCCGGTAACTATCGTCTTGAGTCCAAC
CCGGTAAGACACGACTTATCGCCACTGGCAGCAGCCACTGGTAACAGGATTAGCAGAGCGAGGTATGTAG
GCGGTGCTACAGAGTTCTTGAAGTGGTGGCCTAACTACGGCTACACTAGAAGAACAGTATTTGGTATCTG
CGCTCTGCTGAAGCCAGTTACCTTCGGAAAAAGAGTTGGTAGCTCTTGATCCGGCAAACAAACCACCGCT
GGTAGCGGTGGTTTTTTTGTTTGCAAGCAGCAGATTACGCGCAGAAAAAAAGGATCTCAAGAAGATCCTT
TGATCTTTTCTACGGGGTCTGACGCTCAGTGGAACGAAAACTCACGTTAAGGGATTTTGGTCATGAGATT
ATCAAAAAGGATCTTCACCTAGATCCTTTTAAATTAAAAATGAAGTTTTAAATCAATCTAAAGTATATAT
GAGTAAACTTGGTCTGACAGTTACCAATGCTTAATCAGTGAGGCACCTATCTCAGCGATCTGTCTATTTC
GTTCATCCATAGTTGCCTGACTCCCCGTCGTGTAGATAACTACGATACGGGAGGGCTTACCATCTGGCCC
CAGTGCTGCAATGATACCGCGAGACCCACGCTCACCGGCTCCAGATTTATCAGCAATAAACCAGCCAGCC
GGAAGGGCCGAGCGCAGAAGTGGTCCTGCAACTTTATCCGCCTCCATCCAGTCTATTAATTGTTGCCGGG
AAGCTAGAGTAAGTAGTTCGCCAGTTAATAGTTTGCGCAACGTTGTTGCCATTGCTACAGGCATCGTGGT
GTCACGCTCGTCGTTTGGTATGGCTTCATTCAGCTCCGGTTCCCAACGATCAAGGCGAGTTACATGATCC
CCCATGTTGTGCAAAAAAGCGGTTAGCTCCTTCGGTCCTCCGATCGTTGTCAGAAGTAAGTTGGCCGCAG
TGTTATCACTCATGGTTATGGCAGCACTGCATAATTCTCTTACTGTCATGCCATCCGTAAGATGCTTTTC
TGTGACTGGTGAGTACTCAACCAAGTCATTCTGAGAATAGTGTATGCGGCGACCGAGTTGCTCTTGCCCG
GCGTCAATACGGGATAATACCGCGCCACATAGCAGAACTTTAAAAGTGCTCATCATTGGAAAACGTTCTT
CGGGGCGAAAACTCTCAAGGATCTTACCGCTGTTGAGATCCAGTTCGATGTAACCCACTCGTGCACCCAA
CTGATCTTCAGCATCTTTTACTTTCACCAGCGTTTCTGGGTGAGCAAAAACAGGAAGGCAAAATGCCGCA
AAAAAGGGAATAAGGGCGACACGGAAATGTTGAATACTCATACTCTTCCTTTTTCAATATTATTGAAGCA
TTTATCAGGGTTATTGTCTCATGAGCGGATACATATTTGAATGTATTTAGAAAAATAAACAAATAGGGGT
TCCGCGCACATTTCCCCGAAAAGTGCCACCTGACGTCTAAGAAACCATTATTATCATGACATTAACCTAT
AAAAATAGGCGTATCACGAGGCCCTTTCGTCTCGCGCGTTTCGGTGATGACGGTGAAAACCTCTGACACA
TGCAGCTCCCGGAGACGGTCACAGCTTGTCTGTAAGCGGATGCCGGGAGCAGACAAGCCCGTCAGGGCGC
GTCAGCGGGTGTTGGCGGGTGTCGGGGCTGGCTTAACTATGCGGCATCAGAGCAGATTGTACTGAGAGTG
CACCATATGCGGTGTGAAATACCGCACAGATGCGTAAGGAGAAAATACCGCATCAGGAAATTGTAAGCGT
TAATATTTTGTTAAAATTCGCGTTAAATTTTTGTTAAATCAGCTCATTTTTTAACCAATAGGCCGAAATC
GGCAAAATCCCTTATAAATCAAAAGAATAGACCGAGATAGGGT
[37 nt withheld, positions 4524-4560]
AAAGAACGTGGACTCCAACGTCAAAGG
[49 nt withheld, positions 4588-4636]
T
[91 nt withheld, positions 4638-4728]
G
[124 nt withheld, positions 4730-4853]
CCATTCGCCATTCAGGCTGCGCAACTGTTGGGAAGGGCGATCGGTGCGGGCCTCTTCGCTATTACGCCAG
GCKGSRGGGGGGGGGGGGGGGGGCCACTCCCTCTCTGCGCGCTCGCTCGCTCACTGAGGCCGCCCGGGCA
AAGCCCGGGCGTCGGGCGACCTTTGGTCGCCCGGCCTCAGTGAGCGAGCGAGCGCGCAGAGAGGGAGTGG
CCAACTCCATCACTAGGGGTTCCTCAGATCTTCAGCTTGGTCGAGCTGGATACTTCCCGTCCGCCAGGGG
GACATGCCGGCGATGCTGAAGGTCGCGCGCATTCCCGATGAAGAGGCCGGTTACCGCCTGTTGACCTGGT
GGGACGGGCAGGGCGCCGCCCGAGTCTTCGCCTCGGCGGCGGGCGCTCTGCTCATGGAGCGCGCGTCCGG
GGCCGGGGACCTTGCACAGATAGCGTGGTCCGGCCAGGACGACGAGGCTTGCAGGATCATAATCAGCCAT
ACCACATTTGTAGAGGTTTTACTTGCTTTAAAAAACCTCCCACACCTCCCCCTGAACCTGAAACATAAAA
TGAATGCAATTGTTGTTGTTAACTTGTTTATTGCAGCTTATAATGGTTACAAATAAAGCAATAGCATCAC
AAATTTCACAAATAAAGCATTTTTTTCACTGCATTCTAGTTGTGGTTTGTCCAAACTCATCAATGTATCT
TATCATGTCTGGATCCTTACTTAGTTACCCGGGGAGCATGTCAAGGTCAAAATCGTCAAGAGCGTCAGCA
GGCAGCATATCAAGGTCAAAGTCGTCAAGGGCATCGGCTGGGAGCATGTCTAAGTCAAAATCGTCAAGGG
CGTCGGTCGGCCCGCCGCTTTCGCACTTTAGCTGTTTCTCCAGGCCACATATGATTAGTTCCAGGCCGAA
AAGGAAGGCAGGTTCGGCTCCCTGCCGGTCGAACAGCTCAATTGCTTGTTTCAGAAGTGGGGGCATAGAA
TCGGTGGTAGGTGTCTCTCTTTCCTCTTTTGCTACTTGATGCTCCTGTTCCTCCAATACGCAGCCCAGTG
TAAAGTGGCCCACGGCGGACAGAGCGTACAGTGCGTTCTCCAGGGAGAAGCCTTGCTGACACAGGAACGC
GAGCTGATTTTCCAGGGTTTCGTACTGTTTCTCTGTTGGGCGGGTGCCGAGATGCACTTTAGCCCCGTCG
CGATGTGAGAGGAGAGCACAGCGGTATGACTTGGCGTTGTTCCGCAGAAAGTCTTGCCATGACTCGCCTT
CCAGGGGGCAGGAGTGGGTATGATGCCTGTCCAGCATCTCGATTGGCAGGGCATCGAGCAGGGCCCGCTT
GTTCTTCACGTGCCAGTACAGGGTAGGCTGCTCAACTCCCAGCTTTTGAGCGAGTTTCCTTGTCGTCAGG
CCTTCGATACCGACTCCATTGAGTAATTCCAGAGCAGAGTTTATGATTTTGCTCTTGTCCAGTCTAGACA
TATGAATTCGGGGCCGCGGAGGCTGGATCGGTCCCGGTGTCTTCTATGGAGGTCAAAACAGCGTGGATGG
CGTCTCCAGGCGATCTGACGGTTCACTAAACGAGCTCTGCTTATATAGGCCTCCCACCGTACACGCCTAC
CTCGACCCGGGTACCGAGCTCGACTTTCACTTT
Features (pLannotate 1.2.2; 28 found; start..end, strand, type, name):
     43..313     -  protein_bind   tetracycline response element: contains seven copies of the tetracycline operator tetO tetracycline repressor TetR
    327..372     +  promoter       TRE3GV promoter (fragment): 3rd-generation Tet-responsive promoter that can be activated by binding of Tet-On® 3G, optimized for retroviral and lentiviral vectors
    436..473     +  misc_feature   MCS (fragment): multiple cloning site
    508..1140    +  CDS            GDNF: GDNF_HUMAN - Experimental evidence at protein level: Swiss-Prot protein existence level 1. Neurotrophic factor that enhances survival and morphological differentiation of dopaminergic neurons and increases their high- affinity dopamine uptake. From Homo sapiens (Human).
   1204..1278    +  CDS            small t antigen (fragment): SV40 (simian virus 40) small t antigen
   1280..1345    +  intron         small t intron: SV40 (simian virus 40) small t antigen intron
   1475..1495    +  CDS            SV40 NLS: nuclear localization signal of SV40 (simian virus 40) large T antigen
   1814..1897    +  CDS            large T antigen (fragment): large T antigen from SV40 (simian virus 40)
   1920..2054    +  polyA_signal   SV40 poly(A) signal: SV40 polyadenylation signal
   2064..2102    +  repeat_region  AAV2 ITR (fragment): inverted terminal repeat of adeno-associated virus serotype 2 inverted
   2106..2159    -  CDS            lacI (fragment): lac repressor; lacI; The lac repressor binds to the lac operator to inhibit transcription in E. coli. This inhibition can be relieved by adding lactose or isopropyl-β-D-thiogalactopyranoside (IPTG).
   2342..2930    -  rep_origin     ori: high-copy-number ColE1/pMB1/pBR322/pUC origin of replication
   3101..3961    -  CDS            AmpR: β-lactamase; bla; confers resistance to ampicillin, carbenicillin, and related antibiotics
   3962..4066    -  promoter       AmpR promoter: bla
   4161..4196    +  CDS            rop (fragment): Rop protein, which maintains plasmids at low copy number; rop
   4298..4397    +  misc_feature   bom (fragment): basis of mobility region from pBR322
   4425..4853    -  rep_origin     f1 ori (sequence partly withheld): f1 bacteriophage origin of replication; arrow indicates direction of (+) strand synthesis
   4857..4923    -  CDS            lacZα (fragment): LacZα fragment of β-galactosidase; lacZ fragment
   4931..4947    +  promoter       chicken β-actin promoter (fragment): contains a 21-bp deletion relative to the standard chicken β-actin promoter
   4958..5087    -  repeat_region  AAV2 ITR (fragment): inverted terminal repeat of adeno-associated virus serotype 2 inverted
   5104..5334    +  CDS            str (fragment): STR_KLEPN - Protein inferred from homology: Swiss-Prot protein existence level 3. The aminoglycoside phosphotransferases achieve inactivation of their antibiotic substrates by phosphorylation. From Klebsiella pneumoniae.
   5328..5411    +  CDS            large T antigen (fragment): large T antigen from SV40 (simian virus 40)
   5434..5568    +  polyA_signal   SV40 poly(A) signal: SV40 polyadenylation signal
   5587..5697    -  CDS            VP48: 3 tandem repeats of the minimal activation domain of herpes simplex virus VP16 (Cheng et al., 2013)
   5627..6324    -  CDS            rtTA3 (fragment): reverse tetracycline transactivator 3 activates expression from Tet-responsive promoters in the presence of doxycycline
   6426..6464    -  promoter       minimal CMV promoter: human cytomegalovirus (CMV) immediate early promoter
   6469..6486    -  misc_feature   MCS (fragment): pUC18/19 multiple cloning site
   6496..27      -  promoter       tetR/tetA promoters (fragment) (across the origin): tetR; overlapping promoters for bacterial tetR and tetA
