[The description below was written by a language model from this plasmid's Addgene catalogue record and pLannotate feature annotations shown in this document.]
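Description:
pAC1-V16-hGDNF is an adeno-associated virus transfer plasmid built on the pAC1 backbone, designed as a single-vector, doxycycline-inducible system for delivering human glial cell line-derived neurotrophic factor (GDNF). It is propagated in E. coli as a high-copy plasmid through a ColE1/pUC-type origin with ampicillin selection (AmpR with its bla promoter), and it also carries an f1 phage origin. The annotated sequence is about 6.5 kb. The expression cassette is flanked by AAV2 inverted terminal repeats, which provide the signals for replication and packaging into recombinant AAV particles. Both ITRs are annotated only as fragments.

The payload is organised around a bidirectional tetracycline-responsive promoter: a central element of seven tetO operator copies is flanked by minimal promoters facing outward. In one direction, a minimal promoter annotated as a TRE3G-type fragment drives the human GDNF coding sequence (about 630 bp in the feature table), followed by SV40 small t intron sequence and an SV40 polyadenylation signal. In the other direction, a minimal CMV promoter drives a reverse tetracycline transactivator, annotated as rtTA3-like with a C-terminal activation domain of three minimal VP16 repeats, next to a second SV40 poly(A) region. Because rtTA expression is itself Tet-dependent, doxycycline sets up an autoregulatory loop in which transactivator and GDNF are induced together. "V16" in the name presumably designates the rtTA variant, though the record does not define it. The associated publication indicates use for regulated GDNF delivery that achieves biological effects at low, sub-antimicrobial doxycycline doses. Several small annotated fragments (lacI, lacZα, rop, str, chicken β-actin promoter) appear to be backbone remnants or incidental matches.
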