Addgene plasmid #122035: pAC1-V16-hGDNF
Purpose: AAV vector, pTet bidi (bidirectional tetracycline-responsive promoter) driving Tet-dependent rtTA and hGDNF expression
Depositing lab: Liliane Tenenbaum. Depositing organization: Centre Hospitalier Universitaire Vaudois (CHUV). Publication: A regulatable AAV vector mediating GDNF biological effects at clinically-approved sub-antimicrobial doxycycline doses. Chtarto A, Humbert-Claude M, Bockstael O, Das AT, Boutry S, Breger LS, Klaver B, Melas C, Barroso-Chinea P, Gonzalez-Hernandez T, Muller RN, DeWitte O, Levivier M, Lundberg C, Berkhout B, Tenenbaum L. Mol Ther Methods Clin Dev. 2016 Mar 30;5:16027. doi: 10.1038/mtm.2016.27. eCollection 2016. S2329-0501(16)30169-3 PubMed 27069954.
Backbone
  Vector backbone: pAC1
  Backbone manufacturer: Chtarto et al 2003 GeneTher 10 (84-94)
  Vector type: AAV
Growth in bacteria
  Bacterial resistance: Ampicillin, 100 μg/mL
  Growth temperature: 37°C
  Growth strain: NEB Stable
  Copy number: High Copy
Gene/Insert
  Gene/Insert name: hGDNF
  Species: H. sapiens (human)
  Insert size (bp): 700
  Entrez Gene: GDNF (a.k.a. ATF, ATF1, ATF2, HFB1-GDNF, HSCR3)
  Cloning method: Restriction Enzyme; 5′ cloning site unknown (unknown if destroyed); 3′ cloning site unknown (unknown if destroyed)
  Sequencing primers: 5′ n/a
Terms and licenses: Academic/Nonprofit Terms; Industry Terms: Not Available to Industry
How to cite: pAC1-V16-hGDNF was a gift from Liliane Tenenbaum (Addgene plasmid # 122035 ; http://n2t.net/addgene:122035 ; RRID:Addgene_122035)
